>Addgene plasmid #57722 | Dendra2-Golgi-7 | addgene full sequence | sequence record 177107 | Addgene NGS Result
CGTTACATAACTTACGGTAAATGGCCCGCCTGGCTGACCGCCCAACGACCCCCGCCCATTGACGTCAATA
ATGACGTATGTTCCCATAGTAACGCCAATAGGGACTTTCCATTGACGTCAATGGGTGGAGTATTTACGGT
AAACTGCCCACTTGGCAGTACATCAAGTGTATCATATGCCAAGTACGCCCCCTATTGACGTCAATGACGG
TAAATGGCCCGCCTGGCATTATGCCCAGTACATGACCTTATGGGACTTTCCTACTTGGCAGTACATCTAC
GTATTAGTCATCGCTATTACCATGGTGATGCGGTTTTGGCAGTACATCAATGGGCGTGGATAGCGGTTTG
ACTCACGGGGATTTCCAAGTCTCCACCCCATTGACGTCAATGGGAGTTTGTTTTGGCACCAAAATCAACG
GGACTTTCCAAAATGTCGTAACAACTCCGCCCCATTGACGCAAATGGGCGGTAGGCGTGTACGGTGGGAG
GTCTATATAAGCAGAGCTGGTTTAGTGAACCGTCAGATCCGCTAGCATGAGGCTTCGGGAGCCGCTCCTG
AGCGGCAGCGCCGCGATGCCAGGCGCGTCCCTACAGCGGGCCTGCCGCCTGCTCGTGGCCGTCTGCGCTC
TGCACCTTGGCGTCACCCTCGTTTACTACCTGGCTGGCCGCGACCTGAGCCGCCTGCCCCAACTGGTCGG
AGTCTCCACACCGCTGCAGGGCGGCTCGAACAGTGCCGCCGCCATCGGGCAGTCCTCCGGGGAGCTCCGG
ACCGGAGGGGCCAAGGATCCACCGGTCGCCACCATGAACACCCCGGGAATTAACCTGATCAAGGAGGACA
TGCGCGTGAAGGTGCACATGGAGGGCAACGTGAACGGCCACGCCTTCGTGATCGAGGGCGAGGGCAAGGG
CAAGCCCTACGAGGGCACCCAGACCGCCAACCTGACCGTGAAGGAGGGCGCCCCCCTGCCCTTCAGCTAC
GACATCCTGACCACCGCCGTGCACTACGGCAACCGGGTGTTCACCAAGTACCCCGAGGACATCCCCGACT
ACTTCAAGCAGAGCTTCCCCGAGGGCTACAGCTGGGAGCGCACCATGACCTTCGAGGACAAGGGCATCTG
CACCATCCGCAGCGACATCAGCCTGGAGGGCGACTGCTTCTTCCAGAACGTGCGCTTCAAGGGCACCAAC
TTCCCCCCCAACGGCCCCGTGATGCAGAAGAAGACCCTGAAGTGGGAGCCCAGCACCGAGAAGCTGCACG
TGCGCGACGGCCTGCTGGTGGGCAACATCAACATGGCCCTGCTGCTGGAGGGCGGCGGCCACTACCTGTG
CGACTTCAAGACCACCTACAAGGCCAAGAAGGTGGTGCAGCTGCCCGACGCCCACTTCGTGGACCACCGC
ATCGAGATCCTGGGCAACGACAGCGACTACAACAAGGTGAAGCTGTACGAGCACGCCGTGGCCCGCTACA
GCCCCCTGCCCAGCCAGGTGTGGTAAGCGGCCGCGACTCTAGATCATAATCAGCCATACCACATTTGTAG
AGGTTTTACTTGCTTTAAAAAACCTCCCACACCTCCCCCTGAACCTGAAACATAAAATGAATGCAATTGT
TGTTGTTAACTTGTTTATTGCAGCTTATAATGGTTACAAATAAAGCAATAGCATCACAAATTTCACAAAT
AAAGCATTTTTTTCACTGCATTCTAGTTGTGGTTTGTCCAAACTCATCAATGTATCTTAAGGCGTAAATT
GTAAGCGTTAATATTTTGTTAAAATTCGCGTTAAATTTTTGTTAAATCAGCTCATTTTTTAACCAATAGG
CCGAAATCGGCAAAATCCCTTATAAATCAAAAGAATAGACCGAGATAGGGT
[37 nt withheld, positions 1872-1908]
AAAGAACGTGGACTCCAACGTCAAAGG
[49 nt withheld, positions 1936-1984]
T
[91 nt withheld, positions 1986-2076]
G
[124 nt withheld, positions 2078-2201]
CAGGTGGCACTTTTCGGGGAAATGTGCGCGGAACCCCTATTTGTTTATTTTTCTAAATACATTCAAATAT
GTATCCGCTCATGAGACAATAACCCTGATAAATGCTTCAATAATATTGAAAAAGGAAGAGTCCTGAGGCG
GAAAGAACCAGCTGTGGAATGTGTGTCAGTTAGGGTGTGGAAAGTCCCCAGGCTCCCCAGCAGGCAGAAG
TATGCAAAGCATGCATCTCAATTAGTCAGCAACCAGGTGTGGAAAGTCCCCAGGCTCCCCAGCAGGCAGA
AGTATGCAAAGCATGCATCTCAATTAGTCAGCAACCATAGTCCCGCCCCTAACTCCGCCCATCCCGCCCC
TAACTCCGCCCAGTTCCGCCCATTCTCCGCCCCATGGCTGACTAATTTTTTTTATTTATGCAGAGGCCGA
GGCCGCCTCGGCCTCTGAGCTATTCCAGAAGTAGTGAGGAGGCTTTTTTGGAGGCCTAGGCTTTTGCAAA
GATCGATCAAGAGACAGGATGAGGATCGTTTCGCATGATTGAACAAGATGGATTGCACGCAGGTTCTCCG
GCCGCTTGGGTGGAGAGGCTATTCGGCTATGACTGGGCACAACAGACAATCGGCTGCTCTGATGCCGCCG
TGTTCCGGCTGTCAGCGCAGGGGCGCCCGGTTCTTTTTGTCAAGACCGACCTGTCCGGTGCCCTGAATGA
ACTGCAAGACGAGGCAGCGCGGCTATCGTGGCTGGCCACGACGGGCGTTCCTTGCGCAGCTGTGCTCGAC
GTTGTCACTGAAGCGGGAAGGGACTGGCTGCTATTGGGCGAAGTGCCGGGGCAGGATCTCCTGTCATCTC
ACCTTGCTCCTGCCGAGAAAGTATCCATCATGGCTGATGCAATGCGGCGGCTGCATACGCTTGATCCGGC
TACCTGCCCATTCGACCACCAAGCGAAACATCGCATCGAGCGAGCACGTACTCGGATGGAAGCCGGTCTT
GTCGATCAGGATGATCTGGACGAAGAGCATCAGGGGCTCGCGCCAGCCGAACTGTTCGCCAGGCTCAAGG
CGAGCATGCCCGACGGCGAGGATCTCGTCGTGACCCATGGCGATGCCTGCTTGCCGAATATCATGGTGGA
AAATGGCCGCTTTTCTGGATTCATCGACTGTGGCCGGCTGGGTGTGGCGGACCGCTATCAGGACATAGCG
TTGGCTACCCGTGATATTGCTGAAGAGCTTGGCGGCGAATGGGCTGACCGCTTCCTCGTGCTTTACGGTA
TCGCCGCTCCCGATTCGCAGCGCATCGCCTTCTATCGCCTTCTTGACGAGTTCTTCTGAGCGGGACTCTG
GGGTTCGAAATGACCGACCAAGCGACGCCCAACCTGCCATCACGAGATTTCGATTCCACCGCCGCCTTCT
ATGAAAGGTTGGGCTTCGGAATCGTTTTCCGGGACGCCGGCTGGATGATCCTCCAGCGCGGGGATCTCAT
GCTGGAGTTCTTCGCCCACCCTAGGGGGAGGCTAACTGAAACACGGAAGGAGACAATACCGGAAGGAACC
CGCGCTATGACGGCAATAAAAAGACAGAATAAAACGCACGGTGTTGGGTCGTTTGTTCATAAACGCGGGG
TTCGGTCCCAGGGCTGGCACTCTGTCGATACCCCACCGAGACCCCATTGGGGCCAATACGCCCGCGTTTC
TTCCTTTTCCCCACCCCACCCCCCAAGTTCGGGTGAAGGCCCAGGGCTCGCAGCCAACGTCGGGGCGGCA
GGCCCTGCCATAGCCTCAGGTTACTCATATATACTTTAGATTGATTTAAAACTTCATTTTTAATTTAAAA
GGATCTAGGTGAAGATCCTTTTTGATAATCTCATGACCAAAATCCCTTAACGTGAGTTTTCGTTCCACTG
AGCGTCAGACCCCGTAGAAAAGATCAAAGGATCTTCTTGAGATCCTTTTTTTCTGCGCGTAATCTGCTGC
TTGCAAACAAAAAAACCACCGCTACCAGCGGTGGTTTGTTTGCCGGATCAAGAGCTACCAACTCTTTTTC
CGAAGGTAACTGGCTTCAGCAGAGCGCAGATACCAAATACTGTTCTTCTAGTGTAGCCGTAGTTAGGCCA
CCACTTCAAGAACTCTGTAGCACCGCCTACATACCTCGCTCTGCTAATCCTGTTACCAGTGGCTGCTGCC
AGTGGCGATAAGTCGTGTCTTACCGGGTTGGACTCAAGACGATAGTTACCGGATAAGGCGCAGCGGTCGG
GCTGAACGGGGGGTTCGTGCACACAGCCCAGCTTGGAGCGAACGACCTACACCGAACTGAGATACCTACA
GCGTGAGCTATGAGAAAGCGCCACGCTTCCCGAAGGGAGAAAGGCGGACAGGTATCCGGTAAGCGGCAGG
GTCGGAACAGGAGAGCGCACGAGGGAGCTTCCAGGGGGAAACGCCTGGTATCTTTATAGTCCTGTCGGGT
TTCGCCACCTCTGACTTGAGCGTCGATTTTTGTGATGCTCGTCAGGGGGGCGGAGCCTATGGAAAAACGC
CAGCAACGCGGCCTTTTTACGGTTCCTGGCCTTTTGCTGGCCTTTTGCTCACATGTTCTTTCCTGCGTTA
TCCCCTGATTCTGTGGATAACCGTATTACCGCCATGCATTAGTTATTAATAGTAATCAATTACGGGGTCA
TTAGTTCATAGCCCATATATGGAGTTCCG
Features (pLannotate 1.2.2; 15 found; start..end, strand, type, name):
      1..304     +  enhancer       CMV enhancer: human cytomegalovirus immediate early enhancer
    305..508     +  promoter       CMV promoter: human cytomegalovirus (CMV) immediate early promoter
    537..794     +  CDS            B4GALT1 (fragment): B4GT1_HUMAN - Also known as GGTB2. Experimental evidence at protein level: Swiss-Prot protein existence level 1. [Processed beta-1,4-galactosyltransferase 1]: The cell surface form functions as a recognition molecule during a variety of cell to cell and cell to matrix interactions, as those occurring during development and egg fertilization, by binding to specific oligosaccharide ligands on opposing cells or in the extracellular matrix. From Homo sapiens (Human).
    804..1496    +  CDS            Dendra2: monomeric photoswitchable green-to-red fluorescent protein from Dendronephthya mammalian codon-optimized
   1512..1595    +  CDS            large T antigen (fragment): large T antigen from SV40 (simian virus 40)
   1618..1739    +  polyA_signal   SV40 poly(A) signal: SV40 polyadenylation signal
   1773..2201    -  rep_origin     f1 ori (sequence partly withheld): f1 bacteriophage origin of replication; arrow indicates direction of (+) strand synthesis
   2228..2332    +  promoter       AmpR promoter: bla
   2334..2691    +  promoter       SV40 promoter: SV40 enhancer and early promoter
   2726..3520    +  CDS            NeoR/KanR: aminoglycoside phosphotransferase from Tn5; aph(3')-II (or nptII); confers resistance to neomycin, kanamycin, and G418 (Geneticin®)
   3541..3693    +  CDS            ble (fragment): BLE_KLEPN - Experimental evidence at protein level: Swiss-Prot protein existence level 1. Binding protein with a strong affinity to the bleomycin family of antibiotics. Binds to CL990; an antimitotic-antibiotic compound. From Klebsiella pneumoniae.
   3752..3799    +  polyA_signal   HSV TK poly(A) signal: herpes simplex virus thymidine kinase polyadenylation signal (Cole and Stacy, 1985)
   3890..3906    -  polyA_signal   bGH poly(A) signal (fragment): bovine growth hormone polyadenylation signal
   4128..4716    +  rep_origin     ori: high-copy-number ColE1/pMB1/pBR322/pUC origin of replication
   4831..4890    +  enhancer       CMV enhancer (fragment): human cytomegalovirus immediate early enhancer
