[The description below was written by a language model from this plasmid's Addgene catalogue record and pLannotate feature annotations shown in this document.]
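Description:
Dendra2-Golgi-7 is a mammalian expression plasmid that produces a Golgi-targeted version of the photoconvertible fluorescent protein Dendra2. The backbone is a Dendra2 N-terminal-fusion-type vector carrying a high-copy ColE1/pUC origin for propagation in E. coli and an f1 phage origin. A single NeoR/KanR (Tn5 aminoglycoside phosphotransferase) gene serves both hosts: it sits downstream of tandem bacterial (bla-type) and SV40 early promoters and is terminated by the HSV TK polyadenylation signal, giving kanamycin resistance in bacteria and G418 resistance for selecting stably transfected mammalian cells. The short ble, bGH poly(A) and SV40 large T antigen fragments listed in the annotation appear to be partial matches to backbone sequence rather than functional elements.

The expression cassette uses the human CMV immediate-early enhancer and promoter to drive a fragment of human B4GALT1 (beta-1,4-galactosyltransferase 1), recorded as amino acids 1–82. This is followed after a short linker by mammalian codon-optimized Dendra2 and an SV40 polyadenylation signal. The "7" in the name probably denotes the linker length, though the record does not say so. The N-terminal region of this galactosyltransferase is widely used as a Golgi retention signal, so the fusion places Dendra2 at the Golgi apparatus. Dendra2 is a monomeric green-to-red photoswitchable protein; the record lists excitation/emission of 490/507 nm for the green state and 553/573 nm for the converted red state. The construct is suited to live-cell imaging of Golgi morphology and, through photoconversion of a chosen population of molecules, to tracking Golgi dynamics or for localization-based imaging approaches.
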