Addgene plasmid #57722: Dendra2-Golgi-7
Purpose: Localization: Golgi, Excitation: 490 / 553, Emission: 507 / 573
Depositing lab: Michael Davidson. Depositing organization: Florida State University, Tallahassee. Publication: A bright and photostable photoconvertible fluorescent protein. McKinney SA, Murphy CS, Hazelwood KL, Davidson MW, Looger LL. Nat Methods. 2009 Feb . 6(2):131-3. 10.1038/nmeth.1296 PubMed 19169260.
Backbone
  Vector backbone: Dendra2
  Backbone size w/o insert (bp): 4750
  Vector type: Mammalian Expression
  Selectable markers: Neomycin (select with G418)
Growth in bacteria
  Bacterial resistance: Kanamycin, 50 μg/mL
  Growth temperature: 37°C
  Growth strain: DH5alpha
  Copy number: High Copy
Gene/Insert
  Gene/Insert name: Golgi (alt name: NM_001497.3)
  Species: H. sapiens (human)
  Mutation: aa 1-82 of NM_001497.3
  Entrez Gene: B4GALT1 (a.k.a. B4GAL-T1, CDG2D, CLDLFIB, GGTB2, GT1, GTB, beta4Gal-T1)
  Promoter: CMV
  Tag / fusion protein: Dendra2
  Cloning method: Unknown
  Sequencing primers: 5′ CMV-F; 3′ SV40pA-R
Terms and licenses: Academic/Nonprofit Terms; Industry Terms
Depositor comments: . Excitation = 490 / 553; Emission = 507 / 573
How to cite: Dendra2-Golgi-7 was a gift from Michael Davidson (Addgene plasmid # 57722 ; http://n2t.net/addgene:57722 ; RRID:Addgene_57722)
