>Addgene plasmid #57722 | Dendra2-Golgi-7 | depositor partial sequence | sequence record 88876 | insert sequence
CGACGTCAGATCCGCTAGCATGAGGCTTCGGGAGCCGCTCCTGAGCGGCAGCGCCGCGATGCCAGGCGCG
TCCCTACAGCGGGCCTGCCGCCTGCTCGTGGCCGTCTGCGCTCTGCACCTTGGCGTCACCCTCGTTTACT
ACCTGGCTGGCCGCGACCTGAGCCGCCTGCCCCAACTGGTCGGAGTCTCCACACCGCTGCAGGGCGGCTC
GAACAGTGCCGCCGCCATCGGGCAGTCCTCCGGGGAGCTCCGGACCGGAGGGGCCAAGGATCCACCGGTC
GCCACCATGAACACCCCGGGAATTAACCTGATCAAGGAGGACATGCGCGTGAAGGTGCACATGGAGGGCA
ACGTGAACGGCCACGCCTTCGTGATCGAGGGCGAGGGCAAGGGCAAGCCCTACGAGGGCACCCAGACCGC
CAACCTGACCGTGAAGGAGGGCGCCCCCCTGCCCTTCAGCTACGACATCCTGACCACCGCCGTGCACTAC
GGCAACCGGGTGTTCACCAAGTACCCCGAGGACATCCCCGACTACTTCAAGCAGAGCTTCCCCGAGGGCT
ACAGCTGGGAGCGCACCATGACCTTCGAGGACAAGGGCATCTGCACCATCCGCAGCGACATCAGCCTGGA
GGGCGACTGCTTCTTCCAGAACGTGCGCTTCAAGGGCACCAACTTCCCCCCCAACGGCCCCGTGATGCAG
AAGAAGACCCTGAAGTGGGAGCCCAGCACCGAGAAGCTGCACGTGCGCGACGGCCTGCTGGTGGGCAACA
TCAACATGGCCCTGCTGCTGGAGGGCGGCGGCCACTACCTGTGCGACTTCAAGACCACCTACAAGGCCAA
GAAGGTGGTGCAGCTGCCCGACGCCCACTTCGTGGACCACCGCATCGAGATCCTGGGCAACGACAGCGAC
TACAACAAGGTGAAGCTGTACGAGCACGCCGTGGCCCGCTACAGCCCCCTGCCCAGCCAGGTGTGGTAAG
CGGCCGCGACTCTAGATCATAATCAGC
